Addgene plasmid #188062: pJRoC30_VP8H
Purpose: PROSS-designed versatile peroxidase 8H
Depositing lab: Sarel Fleishman. Depositing organization: Weizmann Institute of Science. Publication: Stable and Functionally Diverse Versatile Peroxidases Designed Directly from Sequences. Barber-Zucker S, Mindel V, Garcia-Ruiz E, Weinstein JJ, Alcalde M, Fleishman SJ. J Am Chem Soc. 2022 Mar 2;144(8):3564-3571. doi: 10.1021/jacs.1c12433. Epub 2022 Feb 18. PubMed 35179866.
Backbone
  Vector backbone: pJRoC30
  Backbone manufacturer: California Institute of Technology
  Backbone size w/o insert (bp): 10461
  Total vector size (bp): 11772
  Vector type: Yeast Expression
  Selectable markers: URA3
Growth in bacteria
  Bacterial resistance: Ampicillin, 100 μg/mL
  Growth temperature: 37°C
  Growth strain: DH5alpha
  Copy number: High Copy
Gene/Insert
  Gene/Insert name: PROSS-designed versatile peroxidase from Ganoderma sp. 10597_SS1 (alt name: VP_8H)
  Species: Ganoderma sp. 10597_SS1
  Insert size (bp): 1311
  Mutation: 38 PROSS mutations, described in publication
  GenBank ID: RedoxyBase Entry ID 9693 GsppVP01 RedoxyBase Entry ID 9693 GsppVP01
  Tag / fusion protein: S. cerevisiae native α-factor prepro-leader signal peptide (N terminal on insert)
Terms and licenses: Academic/Nonprofit Terms; Industry Terms: Not Available to Industry
Depositor comments: The designed VP sequence is patented. The pJRoC30 plasmid was provided to the Fleishman lab by EvoEnzyme S.L. via an MTA agreement.
How to cite: pJRoC30_VP8H was a gift from Sarel Fleishman (Addgene plasmid # 188062 ; http://n2t.net/addgene:188062 ; RRID:Addgene_188062)
