[The description below was written by a language model from this plasmid's Addgene catalogue record and pLannotate feature annotations shown in this document.]
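Description:
pJRoC30_VP8H is a yeast expression plasmid of about 11.8 kb, built on the pJRoC30 shuttle backbone for secreted production of a computationally designed fungal peroxidase in Saccharomyces cerevisiae. In E. coli it is maintained as a high-copy plasmid through a ColE1/pUC-type origin with ampicillin selection (AmpR), and an f1 origin is also present. In yeast it is selected through the URA3 auxotrophic marker, driven by its own promoter. It replicates episomally using sequences from the native 2μ plasmid. The annotation finds 2μ origin fragments, the REP1 and REP2 partitioning genes, RAF1, two FRT sites and fragments of the FLP recombinase gene. Together these indicate that much of the 2μ circle, including its partitioning system, is carried on the backbone.

The expression cassette runs from the galactose-inducible GAL1 promoter to the CYC1 terminator. It encodes the S. cerevisiae α-factor prepro-leader fused to the N terminus of VP_8H, a versatile peroxidase from Ganoderma sp. 10597_SS1 that carries 38 mutations introduced by the PROSS stability-design algorithm. The leader directs the protein into the secretory pathway and is removed by Kex2 processing, so the mature enzyme is released into the medium. The automated annotation labels the coding region as vpl1 from Pleurotus eryngii. This reflects homology to a characterised versatile peroxidase rather than the actual source of the insert. Versatile peroxidases are ligninolytic enzymes that combine the substrate ranges of manganese and lignin peroxidases. The construct serves for heterologous expression and functional characterisation of this stabilised design. The depositor notes that the designed sequence is patented.
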