Features (pLannotate 1.2.2; 20 found; start..end, strand, type, name):
      1..48      -  protein_bind   FRT: FLP-mediated recombination occurs in the 8-bp core sequence TCTAGAAA (Turan and Bode, 2011). FLP recombinase from the Saccharomyces cerevisiae 2μ plasmid
    201..754     -  CDS            FLP (fragment): site-specific recombinase FLP is a site-specific recombinase from Saccharomyces cerevisiae. Recombination occurs at FRT sequences.
    793..1396    -  CDS            FLP (fragment): site-specific recombinase FLP is a site-specific recombinase from Saccharomyces cerevisiae. Recombination occurs at FRT sequences.
   1768..2655    +  CDS            REP2: REP2_YEAST - Experimental evidence at protein level: Swiss-Prot protein existence level 1. Part of the plasmid partitioning system, which ensures the equal distribution of replicated plasmid molecules to daugther cells. The plasmids exist as well-organized plasmid foci within the nucleus that stay together throughout the cell-cycle and act as entity during segregation, effetively reducing copy number to one. Plasmid partitioning requires the proteins REP1, REP2, and a cis-acting locus STB (REP3). REP1-REP2 stably associate with CSE4-containing chromatin at STB during S-phase, marking the locus
   2654..2836    +  CDS            FLP (fragment): site-specific recombinase FLP is a site-specific recombinase from Saccharomyces cerevisiae. Recombination occurs at FRT sequences.
   2989..3036    +  protein_bind   FRT: FLP-mediated recombination occurs in the 8-bp core sequence TCTAGAAA (Turan and Bode, 2011). FLP recombinase from the Saccharomyces cerevisiae 2μ plasmid
   3017..3361    +  rep_origin     2μ ori (fragment): yeast 2μ plasmid origin of replication
   3391..3819    -  rep_origin     f1 ori (sequence partly withheld): f1 bacteriophage origin of replication; arrow indicates direction of (+) strand synthesis
   3841..4282    +  promoter       GAL1 promoter: S. cerevisiae GAL1; inducible promoter, regulated by Gal4
   4308..4574    +  CDS            α-factor secretion signal: N-terminal secretion signal from S. cerevisiae alpha-factor; MFα1; Cleavage by the Kex2 protease occurs after the dibasic KR sequence. The EA dipeptides are then removed by dipeptidyl aminopeptidase A.
   4572..5609    +  CDS            vpl1: VPL1_PLEER - Experimental evidence at protein level: Swiss-Prot protein existence level 1. A versatile ligninolytic peroxidase that combines the substrate specificity characteristics of the two other ligninolytic peroxidases, manganese peroxidase and lignin peroxidase. From Pleurotus eryngii (Boletus of the steppes).
   5655..5902    +  terminator     CYC1 terminator: S. cerevisiae CYC1; transcription terminator for CYC1
   5914..5967    -  CDS            lacI (fragment): lac repressor; lacI; The lac repressor binds to the lac operator to inhibit transcription in E. coli. This inhibition can be relieved by adding lactose or isopropyl-β-D-thiogalactopyranoside (IPTG).
   6150..6738    -  rep_origin     ori: high-copy-number ColE1/pMB1/pBR322/pUC origin of replication
   6909..7769    -  CDS            AmpR: β-lactamase; bla; confers resistance to ampicillin, carbenicillin, and related antibiotics
   7865..8668    -  CDS            URA3: orotidine-5'-phosphate decarboxylase, required for uracil biosynthesis; S. cerevisiae URA3; yeast auxotrophic marker, counterselectable with 5-fluoroorotic acid (5-FOA)
   8669..8884    -  promoter       URA3 promoter: S. cerevisiae URA3
   8896..9540    +  rep_origin     2μ ori (fragment): yeast 2μ plasmid origin of replication
   9694..10236   -  CDS            RAF1: RAF_YEAST - Experimental evidence at transcript level: Swiss-Prot protein existence level 2. Antagonizes transcriptional repression of recombinase FLP by REP1-REP2. May play a role in plasmid partitioning. From Saccharomyces cerevisiae (strain ATCC 204508 / S288c) (Baker's yeast).
  10499..11617   +  CDS            REP1: REP1_YEAST - Experimental evidence at protein level: Swiss-Prot protein existence level 1. Part of the plasmid partitioning system, which ensures the equal distribution of replicated plasmid molecules to daugther cells. The plasmids exist as well-organized plasmid foci within the nucleus that stay together throughout the cell-cycle and act as entity during segregation, effetively reducing copy number to one. Plasmid partitioning requires the proteins REP1, REP2, and a cis-acting locus STB (REP3). REP1-REP2 stably associate with CSE4-containing chromatin at STB during S-phase, marking the locus
>Addgene plasmid #188062 | pJRoC30_VP8H | addgene full sequence | sequence record 370147 | Addgene NGS Result
GAAGTTCCTATACTTTCTAGAGAATAGGAACTTCGGAATAGGAACTTCAAAGCGTTTCCGAAAACGAGCG
CTTCCGAAAATGCAACGCGAGCTGCGCACATACAGCTCACTGTTCACGTCGCACCTATATCTGCGTGTTG
CCTGTATATATATATACATGAGAAGAACGGCATAGTGCGTGTTTATGCTTAAATGCGTACTTATATGCGT
CTATTTATGTAGGATGAAAGGTAGTCTAGTACCTCCTGTGATATTATCCCATTCCATGCGGGGTATCGTA
TGCTTCCTTCAGCACTACCCTTTAGCTGTTCTATATGCTGCCACTCCTCAATTGGATTAGTCTCATCCTT
CAATGCTATCATTTCCTTTGATATTGGATCATATGCATAGTACCGAGAAACTAGTGCGAAGTAGTGATCA
GGTATTGCTGTTATCTGATGAGTATACGTTGTCCTGGCCACGGCAGAAGCACGCTTATCGCTCCAATTTC
CCACAACATTAGTCAACTCCGTTAGGCCCTTCATTGAAAGAAATGAGGTCATCAAATGTCTTCCAATGTG
AGATTTTGGGCCATTTTTTATAGCAAAGATTGAATAAGGCGCATTTTTCTTCAAAGCTTTATTGTACGAT
CTGACTAAGTTATCTTTTAATAATTGGTATTCCTGTTTATTGCTTGAAGAATTGCCGGTCCTATTTACTC
GTTTTAGGACTGGTTCAGAATKCCTSWMWWWTTCWTYSWAATAWACAASTGGATYRWTMCNNYMMSMYWY
KYRYTWWRGAMKWATTTRWRYSATTTCGGATCAACGTTCTTAATATCGCTGAATCTTCCACAATTGATGA
AAGTAGCTAGGAAGAGGAATTGGTATAAAGTTTTTGTTTTTGTAAATCTCGAAGTATACTCAAACGAATT
TAGTATTTTCTCAGTGATCTCCCAGATGCTTTCACCCTCACTTAGAAGTGCTTTAAGCATTTTTTTACTG
TGGCTATTTCCCTTATCTGCTTCTTCCGATGATTCGAACTGTAATTGCAAACTACTTACAATATCAGTGA
TATCAGATTGATGTTTTTGTCCATAGTAAGGAATAATTGTAAATTCCCAAGCAGGAATCAATTTCTTTAA
TGAGGCTTCCAGAATTGTTGCTTTTTGCGTCTTGTATTTAAACTGGAGTGATTTATTGACAATATCGAAA
CTCAGCGAATTGCTTATGATAGTATTATAGCTCATGAATGTGGCTCTCTTGATTGCTGTTCCGTTATGTG
TAATCATCCAACATAAATAGGTTAGTTCAGCAGCACATAATGCTATTTTCTCACCTGAAGGTCTTTCAAA
CCTTTCCACAAACTGACGAACAAGCACCTTAGGTGGTGTTTTACATAATATATCAAATTGTGGCATGCTT
AGCGCCGATCTTGTGTGCAATTGATATCTAGTTTCAACTACTCTATTTATCTTGTATCTTGCAGTATTCA
AACACGCTAACTCGAAAAACTAACTTTAATTGTCCTGTTTGTCTCGCGTTCTTTCGAAAAATGCACCGGC
CGCGCATTATTTGTACTGCGAAAATAATTGGTACTGCGGTATCTTCATTTCATATTTTAAAAATGCACCT
TTGCTGCTTTTCCTTAATTTTTAGACGGCCCGCAGGTTCGTTTTGCGGTACTATCTTGTGATAAAAAGTT
GTTTTGACATGTGATCTGCACAGATTTTATAATGTAATAAGCAAGAATACATTATCAAACGAACAATACT
GGTAAAAGAAAACCAAAATGGACGACATTGAAACAGCCAAGAATCTGACGGTAAAAGCACGTACAGCTTA
TAGCGTCTGGGATGTATGTCGGCTGTTTATTGAAATGATTGCTCCTGATGTAGATATTGATATAGAGAGT
AAACGTAAGTCTGATGAGCTACTCTTTCCAGGATATGTCATAAGGCCCATGGAATCTCTCACAACCGGTA
GGCCGTATGGTCTTGATTCTAGCGCAGAAGATTCCAGCGTATCTTCTGACTCCAGTGCTGAGGTAATTTT
GCCTGCTGCGAAGATGGTTAAGGAAAGGTTTGATTCGATTGGAAATGGTATGCTCTCTTCACAAGAAGCA
AGTCAGGCTGCCATAGATTTGATGCTACAGAATAACAAGCTGTTAGACAATAGAAAGCAACTATACAAAT
CTATTGCTATAATAATAGGAAGATTGCCCGAGAAAGACAAGAAGAGAGCTACCGAAATGCTCATGAGAAA
AATGGATTGTACACAGTTATTAGTCCCACCAGCTCCAACGGAAGAAGATGTTATGAAGCTCGTAAGCGTC
GTTACCCAATTGCTTACTTTAGTTCCACCAGATCGTCAAGCTGCTTTAATAGGTGATTTATTCATCCCGG
AATCTCTAAAGGATATATTCAATAGTTTCAATGAACTGGCGGCAGAGAATCGTTTACAGCAAAAAAAGAG
TGAGTTGGAAGGAAGGACTGAAGTGAACCATGCTAATACAAATGAAGAAGTTCCCTCCAGGCGAACAAGA
AGTAGAGACACAAATGCAAGAGGAGCATATAAATTACAAAACACCATCACTGAGGGCCCTAAAGCGGTTC
CCACGAAAAAAAGGAGAGTAGCAACGAGGGTAAGGGGCAGAAAATCACGTAATACTTCTAGGGTATGATC
CAATATCAAAGGAAATGATAGCATTGAAGGATGAGACTAATCCAATTGAGGAGTGGCAGCATATAGAACA
GCTAAAGGGTAGTGCTGAAGGAAGCATACGATACCCCGCATGGAATGGGATAATATCACAGGAGGTACTA
GACTACCTTTCATCCTACATAAATAGACGCATATAAGTACGCATTTAAGCATAAACACGCACTATGCCGT
TCTTCTCATGTATATATATATACAGGCAACACGCAGATATAGGTGCGACGTGAACAGTGAGCTGTATGTG
CGCAGCTCGCGTTGCATTTTCGGAAGCGCTCGTTTTCGGAAACGCTTTGAAGTTCCTATTCCGAAGTTCC
TATTCTCTAGAAAGTATAGGAACTTCAGAGCGCTTTTGAAAACCAAAAGCGCTCTGAAGACGCACTTTCA
AAAAACCAAAAACGCACCGGACTGTAACGAGCTACTAAAATATTGCGAATACCGCTTCCACAAACATTGC
TCAAAAGTATCTCTTTGCTATATATCTCTGTGCTATATCCCTATATAACCTACCCATCCACCTTTCGCTC
CTTGAACTTGCATCTAAACTCGACCTCTACATTTTTTATGTTTATCTCTAGTATTACTCTTTAGACAAAA
AAATTGTAGTAAGAACTATTCATAGAGTGAATCGAAAACAATACGAAAATGTAAACATTTCCTATACGTA
GAGAAATTGTAAGCGTTAATATTTTGTTAAAATTCGCGTTAAATTTTTGTTAAATCAGCTCATTTTTTAA
CCAATAGGCCGAAATCGGCAAAATCCCTTATAAATCAAAAGAATAGACCGAGATAGGGT
[37 nt withheld, positions 3490-3526]
AAAGAACGTGGACTCCAACGTCAAAGG
[49 nt withheld, positions 3554-3602]
T
[91 nt withheld, positions 3604-3694]
G
[124 nt withheld, positions 3696-3819]
GGGGATCGATCCACTAGTCCACGGATTAGAAGCCGCCGAGCGGGTGACAGCCCTCCGAAGGAAGACTCTC
CTCCGTGCGTCCTCGTCTTCACCGGTCGCGTTCCTGAAACGCAGATGTGCCTCGCGCCGCACTGCTCCGA
ACAATAAAGATTCTACAATACTAGCTTTTATGGTTATGAAGAGGAAAAATTGGCAGTAACCTGGCCCCAC
AAACCTTCAAATGAACGAATCAAATTAACAACCATAGGATGATAATGCGATTAGTTTTTTAGCCTTATTT
CTGGGGTAATTAATCAGCGAAGCGATGATTTTTGATCTATTAACAGATATATAAATGCAAAAACTGCATA
ACCACTTTAACTAATACTTTCAACATTTTCGGTTTGTATTACTTCTTATTCAAATGTAATAAAAGTATCA
ACAAAAAATTGTTAATATACCTCTATACTTTAACGTCAAGGAGAAAAAACTATAGGATCATAGGATCCAT
GAGATTTCCTTCAATTTTTACTGCTGTTTTATTCGCAGCATCCTCCGCATTAGCTGCTCCAGTCAACACT
ACAACAGAAGATGAAACGGCACAAATTCCGGCTGAAGCTGTCATCGGTTACTCAGATTTAGAAGGGGATT
TCGATGTTGCTGTTTTGCCATTTTCCAACAGCACAAATAACGGGTTATTGTTTATAAATACTACTATTGC
CAGCATTGCTGCTAAAGAAGAAGGGGTATCTCTCGAGAAAAGAGAGGCTGAAGCTGAATTCGCAGTACCA
CCATCAGGTAAAAGGGCAACCTGTAGTAATGGAAAGACGGTAAACAATGATGCGTGCTGCGTTTGGTTCG
ACGTGTTAGACGACATCCAAACGAACTTATTCCACGGTGGACAATGCGGAGAGGACGCACACGAGGCGTT
ACGTTTAACGTTTCACGACGCCATTGCATTCAGTCCAGCGTTGTGGGCACAAGGACAATTTGGAGGAGGT
GGTGCTGACGGATCAATTATCGCACACTCTGACATCGAGCTAACCTATCCGGCCAATAACGGAATTGACG
AGATCGTCGAGGCATCGCGTCACATCGCTCAGAAGCACAACGTGTCCTTCGGGGACTTTATTCAGTTTGC
CGGAGCAGTTGGAGTCGCCAACTGCAATGGTGGACCACAGTTACCATTCTTCGCCGGCCGTCCAAATCCA
TCCCAGCCCGCTCCACCCAACCTTGTCCCGCTGCCGTCAGACTCGGCTGATCAGATTTTAGCCCGTTTCG
CAGACGCGGGATTCTCAGCCGTAGAGGTTGTGTGGTTACTTGTATCTCACACAGTGGGTTCGCAGCACAC
TGTAGACCCATCTATCCCAGGTGCACCTTTCGACTCCACCCCCTCGGACTTTGACGCGCAATTCTTCGTC
GAGACAATGTTGAATGGTACACTGGTCCCAGGAAACGGATTACAACAGGGAGAGGTAAACTCACCTTACC
CGGGCGAATTTAGATTACAGTCTGACTTCCTGCTAGCTCGTGACCCCAGGACTGCATGTGAGTGGCAAAA
GATGATTGCAGACCAGGATAACATGCAATCGAAGTTCGCCGCTGTGATGTTAAAGATGTCGCTATTAGGG
TTCGATCAGAGTTCCTTAATCGATTGTTCCGACGTCATACCTACGCCACCTGGCACGGTACAGGACCCAT
TTCTACCTGCCGGTCTGACTGTCGATGACTTGCAGCCTGCTTGCAGCGACAGCCCTTTCCCAACCGTGCC
AACTGTACCTGGTCCAGCTACGTCCATACCACCCGTTCCCATGGACTCATAAGCGGCCGCTCGAGCATGC
ATCTAGAGGGCCGCATCATGTAATTAGTTATGTCACGCTTACATTCACGCCCTCCCCCCACATCCGCTCT
AACCGAAAAGGAAGGAGTTAGACAACCTGAAGTCTAGGTCCCTATTTATTTTTTTATAGTTATGTTAGTA
TTAAGAACGTTATTTATATTTCAAATTTTTCTTTTTTTTCTGTACAGACGCGTGTACGCATGTAACATTA
TACTGAAAACCTTGCTTGAGAAGGTTTTGGGACGCTCGAAGGCTTTAATTTGCAAGCTGCGGCCCTGCAT
TAATGAATCGGCCAACGCGCGGGGAGAGGCGGTTTGCGTATTGGGCGCTCTTCCGCTTCCTCGCTCACTG
ACTCGCTGCGCTCGGTCGTTCGGCTGCGGCGAGCGGTATCAGCTCACTCAAAGGCGGTAATACGGTTATC
CACAGAATCAGGGGATAACGCAGGAAAGAACATGTGAGCAAAAGGCCAGCAAAAGGCCAGGAACCGTAAA
AAGGCCGCGTTGCTGGCGTTTTTCCATAGGCTCCGCCCCCCTGACGAGCATCACAAAAATCGACGCTCAA
GTCAGAGGTGGCGAAACCCGACAGGACTATAAAGATACCAGGCGTTTCCCCCTGGAAGCTCCCTCGTGCG
CTCTCCTGTTCCGACCCTGCCGCTTACCGGATACCTGTCCGCCTTTCTCCCTTCGGGAAGCGTGGCGCTT
TCTCATAGCTCACGCTGTAGGTATCTCAGTTCGGTGTAGGTCGTTCGCTCCAAGCTGGGCTGTGTGCACG
AACCCCCCGTTCAGCCCGACCGCTGCGCCTTATCCGGTAACTATCGTCTTGAGTCCAACCCGGTAAGACA
CGACTTATCGCCACTGGCAGCAGCCACTGGTAACAGGATTAGCAGAGCGAGGTATGTAGGCGGTGCTACA
GAGTTCTTGAAGTGGTGGCCTAACTACGGCTACACTAGAAGAACAGTATTTGGTATCTGCGCTCTGCTGA
AGCCAGTTACCTTCGGAAAAAGAGTTGGTAGCTCTTGATCCGGCAAACAAACCACCGCTGGTAGCGGTGG
TTTTTTTGTTTGCAAGCAGCAGATTACGCGCAGAAAAAAAGGATCTCAAGAAGATCCTTTGATCTTTTCT
ACGGGGTCTGACGCTCAGTGGAACGAAAACTCACGTTAAGGGATTTTGGTCATGAGATTATCAAAAAGGA
TCTTCACCTAGATCCTTTTAAATTAAAAATGAAGTTTTAAATCAATCTAAAGTATATATGAGTAAACTTG
GTCTGACAGTTACCAATGCTTAATCAGTGAGGCACCTATCTCAGCGATCTGTCTATTTCGTTCATCCATA
GTTGCCTGACTCCCCGTCGTGTAGATAACTACGATACGGGAGGGCTTACCATCTGGCCCCAGTGCTGCAA
TGATACCGCGAGACCCACGCTCACCGGCTCCAGATTTATCAGCAATAAACCAGCCAGCCGGAAGGGCCGA
GCGCAGAAGTGGTCCTGCAACTTTATCCGCCTCCATCCAGTCTATTAATTGTTGCCGGGAAGCTAGAGTA
AGTAGTTCGCCAGTTAATAGTTTGCGCAACGTTGTTGCCATTGCTACAGGCATCGTGGTGTCACGCTCGT
CGTTTGGTATGGCTTCATTCAGCTCCGGTTCCCAACGATCAAGGCGAGTTACATGATCCCCCATGTTGTG
CAAAAAAGCGGTTAGCTCCTTCGGTCCTCCGATCGTTGTCAGAAGTAAGTTGGCCGCAGTGTTATCACTC
ATGGTTATGGCAGCACTGCATAATTCTCTTACTGTCATGCCATCCGTAAGATGCTTTTCTGTGACTGGTG
AGTACTCAACCAAGTCATTCTGAGAATAGTGTATGCGGCGACCGAGTTGCTCTTGCCCGGCGTCAATACG
GGATAATACCGCGCCACATAGCAGAACTTTAAAAGTGCTCATCATTGGAAAACGTTCTTCGGGGCGAAAA
CTCTCAAGGATCTTACCGCTGTTGAGATCCAGTTCGATGTAACCCACTCGTGCACCCAACTGATCTTCAG
CATCTTTTACTTTCACCAGCGTTTCTGGGTGAGCAAAAACAGGAAGGCAAAATGCCGCAAAAAAGGGAAT
AAGGGCGACACGGAAATGTTGAATACTCATACTCTTCCTTTTTCAATGGGTAATAACTGATATAATTAAA
TTGAAGCTCTAATTTGTGAGTTTAGTATACATGCATTTACTTATAATACAGTTTTTTAGTTTTGCTGGCC
GCATCTTCTCAAATATGCTTCCCAGCCTGCTTTTCTGTAACGTTCACCCTCTACCTTAGCATCCCTTCCC
TTTGCAAATAGTCCTCTTCCAACAATAATAATGTCAGATCCTGTAGAGACCACATCATCCACGGTTCTAT
ACTGTTGACCCAATGCGTCTCCCTTGTCATCTAAACCCACACCGGGTGTCATAATCAACCAATCGTAACC
TTCATCTCTTCCACCCATGTCTCTTTGAGCAATAAAGCCGATAACAAAATCTTTGTCGCTCTTCGCAATG
TCAACAGTACCCTTAGTATATTCTCCAGTAGATAGGGAGCCCTTGCATGACAATTCTGCTAACATCAAAA
GGCCTCTAGGTTCCTTTGTTACTTCTTCTGCCGCCTGCTTCAAACCGCTAACAATACCTGGGCCCACCAC
ACCGTGTGCATTCGTAATGTCTGCCCATTCTGCTATTCTGTATACACCCGCAGAGTACTGCAATTTGACT
GTATTACCAATGTCAGCAAATTTTCTGTCTTCGAAGAGTAAAAAATTGTACTTGGCGGATAATGCCTTTA
GCGGCTTAACTGTGCCCTCCATGGAAAAATCAGTCAAGATATCCACATGTGTTTTTAGTAAACAAATTTT
GGGACCTAATGCTTCAACTAACTCCAGTAATTCCTTGGTGGTACGAACATCCAATGAAGCACACAAGTTT
GTTTGCTTTTCGTGCATGATATTAAATAGCTTGGCAGCAACAGGACTAGGATGAGTAGCAGCACGTTCCT
TATATGTAGCTTTCGACATGATTTATCTTCGTTTCCTGCAGGTTTTTGTTCTGTGCAGTTGGGTTAAGAA
TACTGGGCAATTTCATGTTTCTTCAACACTACATATGCGTATATATACCAATCTAAGTCTGTGCTCCTTC
CTTCGTTCTTCCTTCTGTTCGGAGATTACCGAATCAAAAAAATTTCAAGGAAACCGAAATCAAAAAAAAG
AATAAAAAAAAAATGATGAATTGAAAAGCTAGCAGGTACGTAGTATATAGAGACAAAATAGAAGAAACCG
TTCATAATTTTCTGACCAATGAAGAATCATCAACGCTATCACTTTCTGTTCACAAAGTATGCGCAATCCA
CATCGGTATAGAATATAATCGGGGATGCCTTTATCTTGAAAAAATGCACCCGCAGCTTCGCTAGTAATCA
GTAAACGCGGGAAGTGGAGTCAGGCTTTTTTTATGGAAGAGAAAATAGACACCAAAGTAGCCTTCTTCTA
ACCTTAACGGACCTACAGTGCAAAAAGTTATCAAGAGACTGCATTATAGAGCGCACAAAGGAGAAAAAAA
GTAATCTAAGATGCTTTGTTAGAAAAATAGCGCTCTCGGGATGCATTTTTGTAGAACAAAAAAGAAGTAT
AGATTCTTTGTTGGTAAAATAGCGCTCTCGCGTTGCATTTCTGTTCTGTAAAAATGCAGCTCAGATTCTT
TGTTTGAAAAATTAGCGCTCTCGCGTTGCATTTTTGTTTTACAAAAATGAAGCACAGATTCTTCGTTGGT
AAAATAGCGCTTTCGCGTTGCATTTCTGTTCTGTAAAAATGCAGCTCAGATTCTTTGTTTGAAAAATTAG
CGCTCTCGCGTTGCATTTTTGTTCTACAAAATGAAGCACAGATGCTTCGTTAACAAAGATATGCTATTGA
AGTGCAAGATGGAAACGCAGAAAATGAACCGGGGATGCGACGTGCAAGATTACCTATGCAATAGATGCAA
TAGTTTCTCCAGGAACCGAAATACATACATTGTCTTCCGTAAAGCGCTAGACTATATATTATTATACAGG
TTCAAATATACTATCTGTTTCAGGGAAAACTCCCAGGTTCGGATGTTCAAAATTCAATGATGGGTAACAA
GTACGATCGTAAATCTGTAAAACAGTTTGTCGGATATTAGGCTGTATCTCCTCAAAGCGTATTCGAATAT
CATTGAGAAGCTGCAGCGTCACATCGGATAATAATGATGGCAGCCATTGTAGAAGTGCCTTTTGCATTTC
TAGTCTCTTTCTCGATCTAGCTAGTTTTACTACATCGCGAAGATAGAATCTTAGATCACACTGCCTTTGC
TGAGCTGGATCAATAGAGTAACAAAAGAGTGGTAAGGCCTCGTTAAAGGACAAGGACCTGAGCGGAAGTG
TATCGTACAGTAGACGGAGTATACTAGTATAGTCTATAGTCCGTGGAATTCTAAGTGCCAGCTTTATAAC
GTCATTCTCCTTACTACAGACCCGCCTGAAAGTAGACACATCATCATCAGTAAGCTTTGACAAAAAGCAT
TGAGTAGCTAACTCTTCTATGCAATCTATAGCTGTTTTATAAGGCATTCAATGGACAGATTGAGGTTTTT
GAAACATACTAGTGAAATTAGCCTTAATCCCTTCTCGAAGTTAATCATGCATTATGGTGTAAAAAATGCA
ACTCGCGTTGCTCTACTTTTTCCCGAATTTCCAAATACGCAGCTGGGGTGATTGCTCGATTTCGTAACGA
AAGTTTTGTTTATAAAAACCGCGAAAACCTTCTGTAACAGATAGATTTTTACAGCGCTGATATACAATGA
CATCAGCTGTAATGGAAAATAACTGAAATATGAATGGCGAGAGACTGCTTGCTTGTATTAAGCAATGTAT
TATGCAGCACTTCCAACCTATGGTGTACGATGAAAGTAGGTGTGTAATCGAGACGACAAGGGGGACTTTT
CCAGTTCCTGACAATTATAAGAAATACAAAACGTTAGCATTTGCATTTGTTGGACATGTACTGAATACAG
ACGACACACCGGTAATTGAAAAAGAACTGGATTGGCCTGATCCTGCACTAGTGTACAATACAATTGTCGA
TCGAATCATAAATCACCCAGAATTATCACAGTTTATATCGGTTGCATTTATTAGTCAGTTAAAGGCCACC
ATCGGAGAGGGTTTAGATATTAATGTAAAAGGCACGCTAAACCGCAGGGGAAAGGGTATCAGAAGGCCTA
AAGGCGTATTTTTTAGATACATGGAATCTCCATTTGTCAATACAAAGGTCACTGCATTCTTCTCTTATCT
TCGAGATTATAATAAAATTGCCTCAGAATATCACAATAATACTAAATTCATTCTCACGTTTTCATGTCAA
GCATATTGGGCATCTGGCCCAAACTTCTCCGCCTTGAAGAATGTTATTAGGTGCTCCATAATTCATGAAT
ACATTTCTAAGTTTGTGGAAAGAGAACAGGATAAAGGTCATATAGGAGATCAGGAGCTACCGCCTGAAGA
GGACCCTTCTCGTGAACTAAACAATGTACAACATGAAGTCAATAGTTTAACGGAACAAGATGCGGAGGCG
GATGAAGGATTGTGGGGTGAAATAGATTCATTATGTGAAAAATGGCAGTCTGAAGCGGAAGATCAAACTG
AGGCGGAGATAATAGCCGACAGGATAATTGGAAATAGCCAGAGGATGGCGAACCTCAAAATTCGTCGTAC
AAAGTTCAAAAGTGTCTTGTATCATATACTAAAGGAACTAATTCAATCTCAGGGAACCGTAAAGGTTTAT
CGCGGTAGTAGTTTTTCACACGATTCGATAAAGATAAGCTTACATTATGAAGAGCAGCATATTACAGCCG
TATGGGTCTACTTGACAGTAAAATTTGAAGAGCATTGGAAGCCTGTTGATGTAGAGGTCGAGTTTAGATG
CAAGTTCAAGGAGCGAAAGGTGGATGGGTAGGTTATATAGGGATATAGCACAGAGATATATAGCAAAGAG
ATACTTTTGAGCAATGTTTGTGGAAGCGGTATTCGCAATATTTTAGTAGCTCGTTACAGTCCGGTGCGTT
TTTGGTTTTTTGAAAGTGCGTCTTCAGAGCGCTTTTGGTTTTCAAAAGCGCTCT
